Addgene plasmid #24498: qs5
Depositing lab: Bruce Conklin. Publication: Carboxyl-terminal mutations of Gq alpha and Gs alpha that alter the fidelity of receptor activation. Conklin BR, Herzmark P, Ishida S, Voyno-Yasenetskaya TA, Sun Y, Farfel Z, Bourne HR. Mol Pharmacol. 1996 Oct . 50(4):885-90. PubMed 8863834.
Backbone
  Vector backbone: pcDNA1
  Backbone size w/o insert (bp): 4000
  Vector type: Mammalian Expression
Growth in bacteria
  Bacterial resistance: Ampicillin and Tetracycline, 100 & 10 μg/mL
  Growth temperature: 37°C
  Growth strain: Top10/P3
  Growth instructions: Plasmid contains SupF. Grow in TOP10/P3 cells.
  Copy number: Unknown
Gene/Insert
  Gene/Insert name: Gq alpha (alt names: G protein alpha subunit; Gnaq)
  Species: M. musculus (mouse)
  Mutation: Replacement of the five carboxyl-terminal amino acids of Gq alpha (EYNLV) with those of Gs alpha(QYELL)
  Entrez Gene: Gnaq (a.k.a. 1110005L02Rik, 6230401I02Rik, Dsk1, Dsk10, Galphaq, Gq, GqI)
  Tag / fusion protein: HA (see comments)
  Cloning method: Restriction Enzyme; 5′ cloning site EcoRI (unknown if destroyed); 3′ cloning site NsiI (unknown if destroyed)
  Sequencing primers: 5′ CMV-F; 3′ SP6
Terms and licenses: Academic/Nonprofit Terms; Industry Terms: Not Available to Industry
Depositor comments: This is Gq alpha with the C-terminal amino acids changed from Gq alpha to Gs alpha residues (EYNLV to QYELL). This construct allows some Gs-coupled receptors to stimulate phospholipase C. Contains an internal hemaglutinin epitope tage (DVPDYA) that has no effect on receptor coupling. Please see supplemental document for G-protein chimera user manual.
How to cite: qs5 was a gift from Bruce Conklin (Addgene plasmid # 24498 ; http://n2t.net/addgene:24498 ; RRID:Addgene_24498)
