[The description below was written by a language model from this plasmid's Addgene catalogue record.]
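Description:
qs5 is a mammalian expression plasmid built on the pcDNA1 backbone (about 4 kb without insert) that encodes a chimeric mouse Gq alpha subunit (Gnaq). In this chimera the last five carboxyl-terminal residues of Gq alpha have been swapped for the corresponding five residues of Gs alpha. The extreme C-terminus of a G protein alpha subunit is a major determinant of which receptors it recognises. The substitution therefore changes receptor selectivity while leaving the Gq effector function intact. According to the depositor, the protein allows some Gs-coupled receptors to stimulate phospholipase C instead of their usual pathway. The coding sequence also carries an internal haemagglutinin (HA) epitope for detection, which is reported to have no effect on receptor coupling. The insert was cloned by restriction digestion between EcoRI and NsiI sites, although the record does not say whether these sites survive.

The record does not explicitly list the promoter. The recommended CMV forward and SP6 sequencing primers are consistent with the CMV-driven expression cassette standard to pcDNA1. Bacterial selection is unusual: the plasmid carries the supF suppressor tRNA gene rather than a conventional resistance marker. It must therefore be propagated in a host such as TOP10/P3, whose P3 episome carries amber-mutated ampicillin and tetracycline resistance genes. supF suppresses these mutations, giving resistance to both drugs. Copy number is not recorded. The construct is typically transfected into mammalian cells to redirect Gs-coupled receptor signalling to a phospholipase C readout and to study the fidelity of receptor–G protein coupling.
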