>Addgene plasmid #24498 | qs5 | addgene partial sequence | sequence record 30241 | 24498 with SV40pA-R
GTTAACAACAACAATTGCATTCATTTTATGTTTCAGGTTCAGGGGGAGGTGTGGGAGGTTTTTTAAAGCA
AGTAAAACCTCTACAAATGTGGTATGGCTGATTATGATCTCTAGTCAAGGCACTATACATCAAATATTTT
TCCATAATTTTCTTGTATAGCAGTGCAGCTTTTTCCTTTGTGGTGTAAATAGCAAAGCAAGCAAGAGTTC
TATTACTAAACACAGCATGACTCAAAAAACTTAGCAATTCTGAAGGAAAGTCCTTGGGGTCTTCTACCTT
TCTCTTCTTTTTTGGAGGAGTAGAATGTTGAGAGTCAGCAGTAGCCTCATCATCACTAGATGGCATTTCT
TCTGAGCAAAACAGGTTTTCCTCATTAAAGGCATTCCACCACTGCTCCCATTCATCAGTTCCATAGGTTG
GAATCTAAAATACACAAACAATTAGAATCAGTAGTTTAACACATTATACACTTAAAAATTTTATATTTAC
CTTAGAGCTTTAAATCTCTGTAGGTAGTTTGTCCAATTATGTCACACCACAGAAGTAAGGTTCCTTCACA
AAGATCCTCTAGCATTTAGGTGACACTATAGAATAGGGCCCTCTAGATGCATTAGAGCAGCTCGTATTGC
TTCAGGTTCAGCTGCAGGATGGTGTCCTTGACGGCTGCAAAGACGAAGCGGATGTTCTCGGTATCTGTGG
CGCACGTGAAGTGGGAGTAGATGATTTTGTCACTGTCGGGGTTCAGGTCCACGAACATTTTCAGGATGAA
TTCTCGAGCTGCCTGGGCATCTCTCTGGGGTCCATCATATTCTGGGAAGTAGTCGACTAGGTGGATACTG
ATTCTCTCAGAGACTTCTGTTAGA
