>Addgene plasmid #24498 | qs5 | addgene partial sequence | sequence record 30242 | 24498 with CMV-F
GGCTACTAGAGAACCCACTGCTTACTGGCTTATCGAAATTAATACGACTCACTATAGGGAGACCCAAGCT
TGCGAGGCACTTCGGAAGAATGACTCTGGAGTCCATCATGGCGTGCTGCCTGAGCGAGGAGGCCAAGGAA
GCCCGGAGGATCAACGACGAGATCGAGCGGCAGCTGCGCAGGGACAAGCGCGACGCCCGCCGGGAGCTCA
AGCTGCTGCTGCTGGGGACAGGGGAGAGTGGCAAGTCGACCTTCATCAAGCAGATGAGGATCATCCACGG
GTCGGGCTACTCTGACGAAGACAAGCGCGGCTTCACCAAGCTGGTGTATCAGAACATCTTCACGGCCATG
CAGGCCATGATCAGAGCGATGGACACACTCAAGATCCCATACAAGTATGAACACAATAAGGCTCATGCAC
AATTGGTTCGAGAGGTTGATGTGGAGAAGGTGTCTGCTTTTGACGTCCCCGACTACGCGGCAATAAAGAG
CTTGTGGAATGATCCTGGAATCCAGGAGTGCTACGACAGACGACGGGAATATCAGTTATCTGACTCTACC
AAATACTATCTGAATGACTTGGACCGTGTAGCCGACCCTTCCTATCTGCCTACACAACAAGACGTGCTTA
GAGTTCGAGTCCCCACTACAGGGATCATCGAATACCCCTTTGACTTACAAAGTGTCATTTTCAGAATGGT
CGATGTAGGGGGCCAAAGGTCNAGAGAAAAAATGGATCACTGCTTTGAAATGTC
