>Addgene plasmid #24498 | qs5 | addgene partial sequence | sequence record 30243 | 24498 with SP6
GCTCGTATTGCTTCAGGTTCAGCTGCAGGATGGTGTCCTTGACGGCTGCAAAGACGAAGCGGATGTTCTC
GGTATCTGTGGCGCACGTGAAGTGGGAGTAGATGATTTTGTCACTGTCGGGGTTCAGGTCCACGAACATT
TTCAGGATGAATTCTCGAGCTGCCTGGGCATCTCTCTGGGGTCCATCATATTCTGGGAAGTAGTCGACTA
GGTGGGAATACATGATTTTCTCCTCTAGAAGATCTTTCTTGTTTAAGAACAGAATCACAGAGGAGTTCTG
GAACCAGGGGTAGGTGATAATTGTTCTAAAGAGTGCTTTGCTCTCCTCCATGCGGTTCTCATTGTCTGAC
TCCACAAGAACTTGATCATATTCGCTAAGCGCTACTAGAAACATGATGGAGGTGACATTTTCAAAGCAGT
GGATCCATTTTCTTCTCTCTGACCTTTGGCCCCCTACATCGACCATTCTGAAAATGACACTTTGTAAGTC
AAAGGGGTATTCGATGATCCCTGTAGTGGGGACTCGAACTCTAAGCACGTCTTGTTGTGTAGGCAGATAG
GAAGGGTCGGCTACACGGTCCAAGTCATTCAGATAGTATTTGGTAGAGTCAGATAACTGATATTCCCGTC
GTCTGTCGTAGCACTCCTGGATTCCAGGATCATTCCACAAGCTCTTTATTGCCGCGTAGTCGGGGACGTC
AAAAGCAGACACCTTCTCCACATCAACCTCTCGAACCAATTG
